Addgene plasmid #187419: KEE
Purpose: Expresses Na,K-ATPase (ATP1A1 and ATP1B1 in pFastBac Dual vector) in insect cells
Depositing lab: Susanne Dobler. Depositing organization: Universitaet Hamburg. Publication: Constraints on the evolution of toxin-resistant Na,K-ATPases have limited dependence on sequence divergence. Mohammadi S, Herrera-Alvarez S, Yang L, Rodriguez-Ordonez MDP, Zhang K, Storz JF, Dobler S, Crawford AJ, Andolfatto P. PLoS Genet. 2022 Aug 16;18(8):e1010323. doi: 10.1371/journal.pgen.1010323. eCollection 2022 Aug. PubMed 35972957.
Backbone
  Vector backbone: pFastBac Dual
  Backbone manufacturer: Thermo Fisher (Invitrogen)
  Backbone size w/o insert (bp): 5238
  Vector type: Insect Expression
Growth in bacteria
  Bacterial resistance: Ampicillin, 100 μg/mL
  Growth temperature: 37°C
  Growth strain: DH5alpha
  Copy number: Unknown
Gene/Insert 1
  Gene/Insert name: ATP1A1
  Species: Rhabdophis subminiatus
  Insert size (bp): 3069
  GenBank ID: MT928191
  Promoter: PH
  Cloning method: Gibson Cloning
  Sequencing primers: 5′ ATTCCGGATTATTCATACCGTCCCACCATCG; 3′ GTGGTATGGCTGATTATGATCCTCTAGTACTTCTC
Gene/Insert 2
  Gene/Insert name: ATP1B1
  Species: Rhabdophis subminiatus
  Insert size (bp): 915
  GenBank ID: ON168934
  Promoter: p10
  Cloning method: Restriction Enzyme; 5′ cloning site XhoI (unknown if destroyed); 3′ cloning site PaeI (unknown if destroyed)
  Sequencing primers: 5′ CGGGTTCCTTCCGGTATTGTCTCCTTC; 3′ ACGGACCTTTAATTCAACCCAACACAATATA
Terms and licenses: Academic/Nonprofit Terms; Industry Terms: Not Available to Industry
Depositor comments: Please visit https://doi.org/10.1101/2021.11.29.470343 for bioRxiv preprint.
How to cite: KEE was a gift from Susanne Dobler (Addgene plasmid # 187419 ; http://n2t.net/addgene:187419 ; RRID:Addgene_187419)
