[The description below was written by a language model from this plasmid's Addgene catalogue record and pLannotate feature annotations shown in this document.]
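Description:
KEE is a baculovirus donor plasmid built on the pFastBac Dual backbone for co-expression of the two subunits of Na,K-ATPase in insect cells. It is maintained in E. coli through a high-copy ColE1/pUC-type origin with ampicillin selection (AmpR under its own bla promoter), and it also carries an f1 origin. The expression region sits between the Tn7R and Tn7L ends of a mini-Tn7 element together with a gentamicin resistance gene driven by the Pc integron promoter. In the standard use of this vector system, that arrangement lets the whole cassette be transposed into a baculovirus shuttle genome (bacmid) in a suitable E. coli host. The resulting recombinant bacmid is then used to produce virus that delivers the genes to insect cells.

The payload consists of two divergently oriented cassettes. The polyhedrin (PH) promoter drives ATP1A1, the roughly 3.1 kb catalytic alpha subunit that couples ATP hydrolysis to sodium/potassium exchange, and this cassette is terminated by the SV40 poly(A) signal. On the opposite strand, the p10 promoter drives ATP1B1, the roughly 0.9 kb beta subunit, followed by the HSV TK poly(A) signal. Both inserts are recorded as coming from the snake Rhabdophis subminiatus. The rabbit and human labels in the feature table only reflect the closest database homologues used by the automated annotation. No epitope tags or reporters are annotated.

The associated study concerns the evolution of toxin-resistant Na,K-ATPases, so the construct serves to produce recombinant enzyme of a defined genotype. The record does not explain what the name "KEE" denotes or whether the alpha subunit carries engineered substitutions.
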