Features (pLannotate 1.2.2; 18 found; start..end, strand, type, name):
     81..97      +  CDS            lacZα (fragment): LacZα fragment of β-galactosidase; lacZ fragment
    102..556     +  rep_origin     f1 ori (sequence partly withheld): f1 bacteriophage origin of replication; arrow indicates direction of (+) strand synthesis
    582..686     +  promoter       AmpR promoter: bla
    687..1547    +  CDS            AmpR: β-lactamase; bla; confers resistance to ampicillin, carbenicillin, and related antibiotics
   1718..2306    +  rep_origin     ori: high-copy-number ColE1/pMB1/pBR322/pUC origin of replication
   2492..2543    -  misc_feature   bom (fragment): basis of mobility region from pBR322
   2611..2835    -  mobile_element Tn7R: mini-Tn7 element (right end of the Tn7 transposon) Tn7
   2902..3435    -  CDS            GmR: gentamycin acetyltransferase; aacC1; confers resistance to gentamycin
   3624..3652    -  promoter       Pc promoter: intI1 (promoter lies within the coding sequence); class 1 integron promoter
   3630..3989    -  CDS            YPR2_ECOLX (fragment): Protein predicted: Swiss-Prot protein existence level 4. From Escherichia coli.
   4160..4208    -  polyA_signal   HSV TK poly(A) signal: herpes simplex virus thymidine kinase polyadenylation signal (Cole and Stacy, 1985)
   4291..5199    -  CDS            ATP1B1: AT1B1_RABIT - Experimental evidence at protein level: Swiss-Prot protein existence level 1. Involved in cell adhesion and establishing epithelial cell polarity. From Oryctolagus cuniculus (Rabbit).
   5234..5343    -  promoter       p10 promoter: baculovirus promoter for expression in insect cells
   5367..5458    +  promoter       polyhedrin promoter: polh from Autographa californica; promoter for the baculovirus polyhedrin gene
   5591..8656    +  CDS            ATP1A1: AT1A1_HUMAN - Experimental evidence at protein level: Swiss-Prot protein existence level 1. This is the catalytic component of the active enzyme, which catalyzes the hydrolysis of ATP coupled with the exchange of sodium and potassium ions across the plasma membrane. This action creates the electrochemical gradient of sodium and potassium ions, providing the energy for active transport of various nutrients. From Homo sapiens (Human).
   8768..8851    +  CDS            large T antigen (fragment): large T antigen from SV40 (simian virus 40)
   8874..9008    +  polyA_signal   SV40 poly(A) signal: SV40 polyadenylation signal
   9037..9202    -  mobile_element Tn7L: mini-Tn7 element (left end of the Tn7 transposon) Tn7
>Addgene plasmid #187419 | KEE | addgene full sequence | sequence record 373905 | Addgene NGS Result
TTCTCTGTCACAGAATGAAAATTTTTCTGTCATCTCTTCGTTATTAATGTTTGTAATTGACTGAATATCA
ACGCTTATTTGCAGCCTGAATGGCGAATGGG
[124 nt withheld, positions 102-225]
C
[91 nt withheld, positions 227-317]
A
[49 nt withheld, positions 319-367]
CCTTTGACGTTGGAGTCCACGTTCTT
[37 nt withheld, positions 394-430]
ACCCTATCTCGGTCTATTCTTTTGATTTATAAGGGATTTTGCCGATTTCGGCCTATTGGTTAAAAAATGA
GCTGATTTAACAAAAATTTAACGCGAATTTTAACAAAATATTAACGCTTACAATTTAGGTGGCACTTTTC
GGGGAAATGTGCGCGGAACCCCTATTTGTTTATTTTTCTAAATACATTCAAATATGTATCCGCTCATGAG
ACAATAACCCTGATAAATGCTTCAATAATATTGAAAAAGGAAGAGTATGAGTATTCAACATTTCCGTGTC
GCCCTTATTCCCTTTTTTGCGGCATTTTGCCTTCCTGTTTTTGCTCACCCAGAAACGCTGGTGAAAGTAA
AAGATGCTGAAGATCAGTTGGGTGCACGAGTGGGTTACATCGAACTGGATCTCAACAGCGGTAAGATCCT
TGAGAGTTTTCGCCCCGAAGAACGTTTTCCAATGATGAGCACTTTTAAAGTTCTGCTATGTGGCGCGGTA
TTATCCCGTATTGACGCCGGGCAAGAGCAACTCGGTCGCCGCATACACTATTCTCAGAATGACTTGGTTG
AGTACTCACCAGTCACAGAAAAGCATCTTACGGATGGCATGACAGTAAGAGAATTATGCAGTGCTGCCAT
AACCATGAGTGATAACACTGCGGCCAACTTACTTCTGACAACGATCGGAGGACCGAAGGAGCTAACCGCT
TTTTTGCACAACATGGGGGATCATGTAACTCGCCTTGATCGTTGGGAACCGGAGCTGAATGAAGCCATAC
CAAACGACGAGCGTGACACCACGATGCCTGTAGCAATGGCAACAACGTTGCGCAAACTATTAACTGGCGA
ACTACTTACTCTAGCTTCCCGGCAACAATTAATAGACTGGATGGAGGCGGATAAAGTTGCAGGACCACTT
CTGCGCTCGGCCCTTCCGGCTGGCTGGTTTATTGCTGATAAATCTGGAGCCGGTGAGCGTGGGTCTCGCG
GTATCATTGCAGCACTGGGGCCAGATGGTAAGCCCTCCCGTATCGTAGTTATCTACACGACGGGGAGTCA
GGCAACTATGGATGAACGAAATAGACAGATCGCTGAGATAGGTGCCTCACTGATTAAGCATTGGTAACTG
TCAGACCAAGTTTACTCATATATACTTTAGATTGATTTAAAACTTCATTTTTAATTTAAAAGGATCTAGG
TGAAGATCCTTTTTGATAATCTCATGACCAAAATCCCTTAACGTGAGTTTTCGTTCCACTGAGCGTCAGA
CCCCGTAGAAAAGATCAAAGGATCTTCTTGAGATCCTTTTTTTCTGCGCGTAATCTGCTGCTTGCAAACA
AAAAAACCACCGCTACCAGCGGTGGTTTGTTTGCCGGATCAAGAGCTACCAACTCTTTTTCCGAAGGTAA
CTGGCTTCAGCAGAGCGCAGATACCAAATACTGTTCTTCTAGTGTAGCCGTAGTTAGGCCACCACTTCAA
GAACTCTGTAGCACCGCCTACATACCTCGCTCTGCTAATCCTGTTACCAGTGGCTGCTGCCAGTGGCGAT
AAGTCGTGTCTTACCGGGTTGGACTCAAGACGATAGTTACCGGATAAGGCGCAGCGGTCGGGCTGAACGG
GGGGTTCGTGCACACAGCCCAGCTTGGAGCGAACGACCTACACCGAACTGAGATACCTACAGCGTGAGCT
ATGAGAAAGCGCCACGCTTCCCGAAGGGAGAAAGGCGGACAGGTATCCGGTAAGCGGCAGGGTCGGAACA
GGAGAGCGCACGAGGGAGCTTCCAGGGGGAAACGCCTGGTATCTTTATAGTCCTGTCGGGTTTCGCCACC
TCTGACTTGAGCGTCGATTTTTGTGATGCTCGTCAGGGGGGCGGAGCCTATGGAAAAACGCCAGCAACGC
GGCCTTTTTACGGTTCCTGGCCTTTTGCTGGCCTTTTGCTCACATGTTCTTTCCTGCGTTATCCCCTGAT
TCTGTGGATAACCGTATTACCGCCTTTGAGTGAGCTGATACCGCTCGCCGCAGCCGAACGACCGAGCGCA
GCGAGTCAGTGAGCGAGGAAGCGGAAGAGCGCCTGATGCGGTATTTTCTCCTTACGCATCTGTGCGGTAT
TTCACACCGCATAGACCAGCCGCGTAACCTGGCAAAATCGGTTACGGTTGAGTAATAAATGGATGCCCTG
CGTAAGCGGGTGTGGGCGGACAATAAAGTCTTAAACTGAACAAAATAGATCTAAACTATGACAATAAAGT
CTTAAACTAGACAGAATAGTTGTAAACTGAAATCAGTCCAGTTATGCTGTGAAAAAGCATACTGGACTTT
TGTTATGGCTAAAGCAAACTCTTCATTTTCTGAAGTGCAAATTGCCCGTCGTATTAAAGAGGGGCGTGGC
CAAGGGCATGGTAAAGACTATATTCGCGGCGTTGTGACAATTTACCGAACAACTCCGCGGCCGGGAAGCC
GATCTCGGCTTGAACGAATTGTTAGGTGGCGGTACTTGGGTCGATATCAAAGTGCATCACTTCTTCCCGT
ATGCCCAACTTTGTATAGAGAGCCACTGCGGGATCGTCACCGTAATCTGCTTGCACGTAGATCACATAAG
CACCAAGCGCGTTGGCCTCATGCTTGAGGAGATTGATGAGCGCGGTGGCAATGCCCTGCCTCCGGTGCTC
GCCGGAGACTGCGAGATCATAGATATAGATCTCACTACGCGGCTGCTCAAACTTGGGCAGAACGTAAGCC
GCGAGAGCGCCAACAACCGCTTCTTGGTCGAAGGCAGCAAGCGCGATGAATGTCTTACTACGGAGCAAGT
TCCCGAGGTAATCGGAGTCCGGCTGATGTTGGGAGTAGGTGGCTACGTCTCCGAACTCACGACCGAAAAG
ATCAAGAGCAGCCCGCATGGATTTGACTTGGTCAGGGCCGAGCCTACATGTGCGAATGATGCCCATACTT
GAGCCACCTAACTTTGTTTTAGGGCGACTGCCCTGCTGCGTAACATCGTTGCTGCTGCGTAACATCGTTG
CTGCTCCATAACATCAAACATCGACCCACGGCGTAACGCGCTTGCTGCTTGGATGCCCGAGGCATAGACT
GTACAAAAAAACAGTCATAACAAGCCATGAAAACCGCCACTGCGCCGTTACCACCGCTGCGTTCGGTCAA
GGTTCTGGACCAGTTGCGTGAGCGCATACGCTACTTGCATTACAGTTTACGAACCGAACAGGCTTATGTC
AACTGGGTTCGTGCCTTCATCCGTTTCCACGGTGTGCGTCACCCGGCAACCTTGGGCAGCAGCGAAGTCG
AGGCATTTCTGTCCTGGCTGGCGAACGAGCGCAAGGTTTCGGTCTCCACGCATCGTCAGGCATTGGCGGC
CTTGCTGTTCTTCTACGGCAAGGTGCTGTGCACGGATCTGCCCTTGCTTCAGGAGATCGGTAGACCTCGG
CCGTCGCGGCGCTTGCCGGTGGTGCTGACCCCGGATGAAGTGGTTCGCATCCTCGGTTTTCTGGAAGGCG
AGCATCGTTTGTTCGCCCAGGACTCTAGCTATAGTTCTAGTGGTTGGCTACGTACCCGTAGTGGCTATGG
CAGGGCTTGCCGCCCCGACGTTGGCTGCGAGCCCTGGGCCTTCACCCGAACTTGGGGGTTGGGGTGGGGA
AAAGGAAGAAACGCGGGCGTATTGGTCCCAATGGGGTCTCGGTGGGGTATCGACAGAGTGCCAGCCCTGG
GACCGAACCCCGCGTTTATGAACAAACGACCCAACACCCGTGCGTTTTATTCTGTCTTTTTATTGCCGTC
ATAGCGCGGGTTCCTTCCGGTATTGTCTCCTTCCGTGTTTCAGTTAGCCTCCCCCATCTCCCGGTACCGC
ATGCTCAGCTGCTTTTTATCTCAATTTTCATATCAAAACGTCCCTGGAAACGATCTTTGTCACTGTAGCC
AATATTTTCACCATAGGCCTTGCACTCGATACGCAGCTCCATATCGGTGGTCAAATTAGTGAACCGTACT
GCTACAAGGGGTTGAAGGTATTTCTGCTGAATGAGCTTGCCATAATATGGGTAGTATTGTAGAGGAAAGC
CACCATAGCCACCCAAACCAAAGTATTCCACGGGGCCAATTTTGCTCAAATCCTCTGATTTCTTAGCAGT
GCAATGAATGGGAATGACATTGGGATTATATTTTGCCAGCACCTCAGGTGGGATGGAATCATTTTGTGGA
AGCTTAGGTATGTAACCCAGAACTCTGTTGAGTTTGATGATGACACATGGTTTGCCATCTTCGTAACCAT
AATTAGGATCGTCTATGCCAGAGCAATTTCCCAGCCAACTGCGAAAGAACTTGCAGGATGGCATGGCACC
TTGTGTGCCATCAAAAGGTCCTCTCTCTTTGGGAGGAGAAGGTTCAGTCCCACAATTCTCAAAATTGATG
TCTTGCTGATTAACACTTTCATAGCCCTTTAAGAAATCTTCAATTTGGTTTATATATGGCTTGTATGTTT
TTGGATCAGAAGGGGTGAAAGAAATCTCCATTTTAAGGACTTGGGGAACATTTGTCAATCCTGGGGGCGC
TATTCGGTCCTGATACTTGGGCTGGAATTCGCTGACAGTGAGCAGCATGACTTGAATGGTCCCAATGAAG
ATGCCTGCCAGGCAGCCATAGAAGATCACGTAGAAGAGGAGGATCTTAAACCAACTGCCGCCGGTCCTCC
CTAAAAATTCCTTCTTCTCCGAGTTCCAGATGAATTTCTTCCAGCTGCCATCCCCTTCCTTGGCTTTCCC
GCGAGCCATCTCGAGATCCCGGGTGATCAAGTCTTCGTCGAGTGATTGTAAATAAAATGTAATTTACAGT
ATAGTATTTTAATTAATATACAAATGATTTGATAATAATTCTTATTTAACTATAATATATTGTGTTGGGT
TGAATTAAAGGTCCGTATACTCCGGAATATTAATAGATCATGGAGATAATTAAAATGATAACCATCTCGC
AAATAAATAAGTATTTTACTGTTTTCGTAACAGTTTTGTAATAAAAAAACCTATAAATATTCCGGATTAT
TCATACCGTCCCACCATCGGGCGCGGATCCCGGTCCGAAGCGCGCGGAATTCAAAGGCCTACGTCGACGA
GCTCACCTATAGGGCGAATTGGCGGAAGGCCGTCAAGGCCGCATGTCGACATGAGCAAAGGGACTGGACG
TGACAAGTATGAACCTGCAGCTACATCTGAGAATGCAGCAAAGAAGAAAAAAGGAAAAAAAGAAAAGGAT
ATGGATGAACTAAAAAAAGAAGTTTCACTGGATGATCACAAACTCAGCCTTGATGAACTTCATCGTAAAT
ATGGAACTGATCTCAGCCGGGGACTGTCTGCTCAGCGTGCTGCAGAAATCTTGGCTCGAGATGGCCCTAA
TGCTCTCACTCCCCCTCCCACAACCCCAGAATGGATTAAATTCTGCCGACAACTGTTTGGAGGTTTCGCC
CTTCTGCTTTGGATTGGAGCTTTTCTTTGTTTTCTGTTGTTTGGTATTGAATCTGCAACAGGAGAGAAAC
CTAATAATGACAATTTATATCTAGGTATTGTGCTGTCTGCTGTTGTCATCATAACTGGGTGTTTCTCTTA
CTACCAAGAAGCAAAGAGTTCAAAGATCATGGAGTCCTTCAAAAACATGGTGCCTCAGCAAGCGTTGGTA
GTCCGAAATGGGGAGAAACTGAGCATCAATGCTGAAGGTGTAGCTGTTGGAGACCTAGTGGAAGTGAAGG
GAGGAGACAGAATCCCAGCTGATTTGAGAATAATTTCAGCTAATGGATGTAAGGTGGACAATTCATCTCT
CACAGGTGAATCAGAGCCTCAGACAAGGTCTCCAGATTGTACAAATGATAACCCACTAGAGACCAGAAAT
ATTGCTTTTTTTTCCACCAACTGTGTGGAAGGCACTGCCCGTGGTATAGTTATCAACACTGGTGACCGAA
CTGTGATGGGCCGCATTGCTACGTTGGCTTCTGGGTTGGAAGGTGGACAGACTCCCATTGCTGCGGAGAT
TGAGCATTTTATCCACATAATTACTGGTGTGGCCGTGTTCCTGGGTGTTTCCTTTTTTATCCTCTCATTG
ATCCTCAAGTACACTTGGCTAGAAGCTGTAATATTTCTTATCGGCATCATTGTTGCCAATGTCCCGGAGG
GTCTGCTTGCTACAGTGACAGTATGTCTGACACTCACAGCCAAGCGCATGGCTCGTAAGAATTGCCTTGT
GAAGAACTTAGAAGCCGTGGAGACTCTGGGCTCTACTTCTACAATCTGTTCTGACAAAACAGGCACCCTG
ACCCAGAACCGCATGACCGTTGCCCACATGTGGTTCGATAACCAGATCCATGAAGCTGACACCACAGAAA
ACCAGAGTGGTGCTTCTTTTGACAAAACATCTCCAACATGGGCTGCTTTAGCCAAGATTGCAGGACTATG
TAACCGGGCTGTATTTCAAGCTAACCAAGAAAATGTTCCCATTTTGAAGAGAGCAGTGGCCGGAGATGCT
TCTGAATCTGCCCTCCTAAAATGCATTGAACTTTGCTGTGGATCTGTCAAGGAACTGAGGGAGAAGAACC
CCAAAGTAGTGGAGATTCCGTTCAACTCTACCAATAAATACCAACTGTCAATTCACAAGAATCCAAACAC
GTCAGAATCACGCTATCTGTTGGTGATGAAAGGTGCACCGGAGAGAATTCTCGATCGTTGCAGTTCCATC
CTGATGCACGGAAAAGAACTTCCCTTGGATGAGGAGGCCAAAGATGCATTTCAGAATGCCTATCTTGAAT
TGGGAGGCTTGGGGGAGAGAGTTCTGGGCTTCTGTCACCTGGCTCTGCCTGATGAACAGTTTCCTGAAGG
CTTCCAATTTGATACAGATGATGTGAACTTCCCTGTAGAGAAGCTGTGTTTTGTGGGTTTAATTTCTATG
ATTGATCCTCCTCGTGCTGCTGTGCCTGATGCTGTTGGCAAATGCAGAAGTGCTGGAATAAAGGTGATTA
TGGTGACAGGAGACCACCCCATCACAGCGAAAGCTATTGCCAAGGGTGTAGGCATCATCTCTGAGGGAAA
TGAGACCGTGGAAGATATTGCTCTTCGCCTCAACATCCCTGTCAACCAGGTCAACCCCAGAGATGCCAAA
GCCTGTGTGATTCATGGGTCTGACTTGAAGGATATGACCAGTGAACAACTAGATGATATTCTGAAACACC
ATACAGAAATAGTCTTTGCTAGAACGTCTCCACAACAGAAGCTTATCATTGTAGAAGGCTGCCAACGGCA
GGGTGCTATTGTAGCTGTCACTGGAGATGGCGTGAATGATTCCCCTGCTTTGAAAAAGGCAGACATTGGT
GTTGCTATGGGCATTGCTGGGTCAGATGTCTCTAAACAGGCAGCTGACATGATTCTGCTGGATGACAACT
TTGCTTCTATTGTTACTGGAGTTGAAGAAGGTCGCCTGATTTTTGATAATCTGAAGAAATCAATTGCCTA
TACTTTGACCAGTAACATTCCTGAGATTACGCCTTTCCTTATCTTCATAATTGCCAACATCCCCCTACCG
CTGGGGACAGTCACCATCTTATGTATTGACTTAGGCACTGATATGGTTCCTGCAATTTCTTTGGCATATG
AGCAAGCAGAAAGCGACATCATGAAGAGGCAGCCCAGAAACCCCAATACAGACAAACTGGTAAACGAAAG
GCTGATTAGCATGGCATATGGTCAGATTGGGATGATCCAAGCCTTGGGTGGCTTCTTCACATACTTTGTA
ATCCTCGCAGAGAATGGCTTCTTGCCATCCTCTTTACTGGGGATTAGAGTGATGTGGGATGATCGATGGG
TAAATGATGTGGAGGACAGCTATGGACAGCAGTGGACTTATGAGCAAAGGAAAATTGTGGAATTCACTTG
CCACACATCATTCTTTGTCAGCATTGTGGTGGTGCAGTGGGCAGACTTGGTTATCTGTAAGACCAGAAGG
AATTCTGTCTTCCAGCAAGGAATGAAGAACAAGATCCTAATATTTGGTCTCTTTGAAGAAACTGCTCTTG
CTGCCTTCCTCTCTTACTGCCCAGGAATGGCCGTTGCCTTGAGAATGTACCCATTGAAACCTTCATGGTG
GTTTTGTGCTTTCCCTTATTCTCTCCTCATCTTTGTCTATGATGAAGTAAGAAAACTAATCATCAGGCGC
AGCCCTGGAGGCTGGGTGGAAAGAGAAACCTACTACTAAGCGGCCGCCTGGGCCTCATGGGCCTTCCGCT
CACTGCCCGCTTTCCAGTGCGGCCGCTTTCGAATCTAGAGCCTGCAGTCTCGACAAGCTTGTCGAGAAGT
ACTAGAGGATCATAATCAGCCATACCACATTTGTAGAGGTTTTACTTGCTTTAAAAAACCTCCCACACCT
CCCCCTGAACCTGAAACATAAAATGAATGCAATTGTTGTTGTTAACTTGTTTATTGCAGCTTATAATGGT
TACAAATAAAGCAATAGCATCACAAATTTCACAAATAAAGCATTTTTTTCACTGCATTCTAGTTGTGGTT
TGTCCAAACTCATCAATGTATCTTATCATGTCTGGATCTGATCACTGCTTGAGCCTAGGAGATCCGAACC
AGATAAGTGAAATCTAGTTCCAAACTATTTTGTCATTTTTAATTTTCGTATTAGCTTACGACGCTACACC
CAGTTCCCATCTATTTTGTCACTCTTCCCTAAATAATCCTTAAAAACTCCATTTCCACCCCTCCCAGTTC
CCAACTATTTTGTCCGCCCACAGCGGGGCATTTTTCTTCCTGTTATGTTTTTAATCAAACATCCTGCCAA
CTCCATGTGACAAACCGTCATCTTCGGCTACTTT
