>Addgene plasmid #187419 | KEE | depositor partial sequence | sequence record 363695 | ATP1B1 at p10 promoter
ATGGCTCGCGGGAAAGCCAAGGAAGGGGAGGGCAACTGGAAGAAATTCATCTGGAACTCGGAGAAGAAGG
AATTTTTGGGGAGGACCGGCGGCAGTTGGTTTAAAATCCTCCTCTTCTATGTGATCTTCTATGGCTGCCT
GGCAGGCATCTTCATTGGTACCATTCAAGTCCTGCTGCTCACCATCAGCGAATTCCAGCCCAAGTATCAG
GACCGAATAGCACCCCCAGGATTGTCAAATGTTCCCCAAGTCCTTAAAATGGAGATTTCTTTCAACCCTT
CTGATCCAAACTCATACAAGCCATATGTAACCCAAATTGAAAAATTCTTAAAGGCCTATGACGATGCTAA
TCAGCAAGAGGTCAATTTTGAGAATTGTGGCACTGAACCTTCTCCTCCCAAAGACAGAGGACCTTTTGAT
GGCTCTCTAGGTGCCCTGCCATCTTGCAAGTTCTTTCGCAGTTGGCTGGGAAATTGCTCTGGCATAACTG
ATTCTAATTTCGGTTACGAGGAAGGCAAACCATGTGTCATCATCAAACTCAACAGAATCCTGGGTTACAC
ACCCAAGATTCCACAAAATGATACCATCCCACAAGAGCTGCTGGCAAAATATAATCCCAATGTCATTCCT
ATTCATTGCACTGCTAAGAGAGAAGAGGAGTCGAACAAAATTGGCGCTGTGGAATACTATGGTTTCAATG
GCTTTGGTGGCTTTCCTCTGCAGTACTACCCATATTATGGCAAGCTCATTCAGCCAAAATACCTTCAACC
CCTTGTAGCAGTACAGTTCACTAATCTGACTACTGATATGGAGCTGCGTATCGAGTGCAAGGCCTATGGT
CAAAATATTGACTACAGTGACAAAGATCGTTTCCAGGGACGTTTTGATATGAAAATTGAGATAAAAAGCA
GCTGA
