>Addgene plasmid #187419 | KEE | depositor partial sequence | sequence record 363696 | ATP1A1 at PH promoter
ATGAGCAAAGGGACTGGACGTGACAAGTATGAACCTGCAGCTACATCTGAGAATGCAGCAAAGAAGAAAA
AAGGAAAAAAAGAAAAGGATATGGATGAACTAAAAAAAGAAGTTTCACTGGATGATCACAAACTCAGCCT
TGATGAACTTCATCGTAAATATGGAACTGATCTCAGCCGGGGACTGTCTGCTCAGCGTGCTGCAGAAATC
TTGGCTCGAGATGGCCCTAATGCTCTCACTCCCCCTCCCACAACCCCAGAATGGATTAAATTCTGCCGAC
AACTGTTTGGAGGTTTCGCCCTTCTGCTTTGGATTGGAGCTTTTCTTTGTTTTCTGTTGTTTGGTATTGA
ATCTGCAACAGGAGAGAAACCTAATAATGACAATTTATATCTAGGTATTGTGCTGTCTGCTGTTGTCATC
ATAACTGGGTGTTTCTCTTACTACCAAGAAGCAAAGAGTTCAAAGATCATGGAGTCCTTCAAAAACATGG
TGCCTCAGCAAGCGTTGGTAGTCCGAAATGGGGAGAAACTGAGCATCAATGCTGAAGGTGTAGCTGTTGG
AGACCTAGTGGAAGTGAAGGGAGGAGACAGAATCCCAGCTGATTTGAGAATAATTTCAGCTAATGGATGT
AAGGTGGACAATTCATCTCTCACAGGTGAATCAGAGCCTCAGACAAGGTCTCCAGATTGTACAAATGATA
ACCCACTAGAGACCAGAAATATTGCTTTTTTTTCCACCAACTGTGTGGAAGGCACTGCCCGTGGTATAGT
TATCAACACTGGTGACCGAACTGTGATGGGCCGCATTGCTACGTTGGCTTCTGGGTTGGAAGGTGGACAG
ACTCCCATTGCTGCGGAGATTGAGCATTTTATCCACATAATTACTGGTGTGGCCGTGTTCCTGGGTGTTT
CCTTTTTTATCCTCTCATTGATCCTCAAGTACACTTGGCTAGAAGCTGTAATATTTCTTATCGGCATCAT
TGTTGCCAATGTCCCGGAGGGTCTGCTTGCTACAGTGACAGTATGTCTGACACTCACAGCCAAGCGCATG
GCTCGTAAGAATTGCCTTGTGAAGAACTTAGAAGCCGTGGAGACTCTGGGCTCTACTTCTACAATCTGTT
CTGACAAAACAGGCACCCTGACCCAGAACCGCATGACCGTTGCCCACATGTGGTTCGATAACCAGATCCA
TGAAGCTGACACCACAGAAAACCAGAGTGGTGCTTCTTTTGACAAAACATCTCCAACATGGGCTGCTTTA
GCCAAGATTGCAGGACTATGTAACCGGGCTGTATTTCAAGCTAACCAAGAAAATGTTCCCATTTTGAAGA
GAGCAGTGGCCGGAGATGCTTCTGAATCTGCCCTCCTAAAATGCATTGAACTTTGCTGTGGATCTGTCAA
GGAACTGAGGGAGAAGAACCCCAAAGTAGTGGAGATTCCGTTCAACTCTACCAATAAATACCAACTGTCA
ATTCACAAGAATCCAAACACGTCAGAATCACGCTATCTGTTGGTGATGAAAGGTGCACCGGAGAGAATTC
TCGATCGTTGCAGTTCCATCCTGATGCACGGAAAAGAACTTCCCTTGGATGAGGAGGCCAAAGATGCATT
TCAGAATGCCTATCTTGAATTGGGAGGCTTGGGGGAGAGAGTTCTGGGCTTCTGTCACCTGGCTCTGCCT
GATGAACAGTTTCCTGAAGGCTTCCAATTTGATACAGATGATGTGAACTTCCCTGTAGAGAAGCTGTGTT
TTGTGGGTTTAATTTCTATGATTGATCCTCCTCGTGCTGCTGTGCCTGATGCTGTTGGCAAATGCAGAAG
TGCTGGAATAAAGGTGATTATGGTGACAGGAGACCACCCCATCACAGCGAAAGCTATTGCCAAGGGTGTA
GGCATCATCTCTGAGGGAAATGAGACCGTGGAAGATATTGCTCTTCGCCTCAACATCCCTGTCAACCAGG
TCAACCCCAGAGATGCCAAAGCCTGTGTGATTCATGGGTCTGACTTGAAGGATATGACCAGTGAACAACT
AGATGATATTCTGAAACACCATACAGAAATAGTCTTTGCTAGAACGTCTCCACAACAGAAGCTTATCATT
GTAGAAGGCTGCCAACGGCAGGGTGCTATTGTAGCTGTCACTGGAGATGGCGTGAATGATTCCCCTGCTT
TGAAAAAGGCAGACATTGGTGTTGCTATGGGCATTGCTGGGTCAGATGTCTCTAAACAGGCAGCTGACAT
GATTCTGCTGGATGACAACTTTGCTTCTATTGTTACTGGAGTTGAAGAAGGTCGCCTGATTTTTGATAAT
CTGAAGAAATCAATTGCCTATACTTTGACCAGTAACATTCCTGAGATTACGCCTTTCCTTATCTTCATAA
TTGCCAACATCCCCCTACCGCTGGGGACAGTCACCATCTTATGTATTGACTTAGGCACTGATATGGTTCC
TGCAATTTCTTTGGCATATGAGCAAGCAGAAAGCGACATCATGAAGAGGCAGCCCAGAAACCCCAATACA
GACAAACTGGTAAACGAAAGGCTGATTAGCATGGCATATGGTCAGATTGGGATGATCCAAGCCTTGGGTG
GCTTCTTCACATACTTTGTAATCCTCGCAGAGAATGGCTTCTTGCCATCCTCTTTACTGGGGATTAGAGT
GATGTGGGATGATCGATGGGTAAATGATGTGGAGGACAGCTATGGACAGCAGTGGACTTATGAGCAAAGG
AAAATTGTGGAATTCACTTGCCACACATCATTCTTTGTCAGCATTGTGGTGGTGCAGTGGGCAGACTTGG
TTATCTGTAAGACCAGAAGGAATTCTGTCTTCCAGCAAGGAATGAAGAACAAGATCCTAATATTTGGTCT
CTTTGAAGAAACTGCTCTTGCTGCCTTCCTCTCTTACTGCCCAGGAATGGCCGTTGCCTTGAGAATGTAC
CCATTGAAACCTTCATGGTGGTTTTGTGCTTTCCCTTATTCTCTCCTCATCTTTGTCTATGATGAAGTAA
GAAAACTAATCATCAGGCGCAGCCCTGGAGGCTGGGTGGAAAGAGAAACCTACTACTAA
